>Addgene plasmid #50896 | pcDNA3.1 Flag YFP hNKCC1 L717C C723S C724V (NT531) | depositor full sequence | sequence record 76369 | Full Sequence
GCTAGCCCGGGCACGGCCGCCACCATGGGAGACTACAAAGACCATGACGGTGATTATAAAGATCACGACA
TCGACTACAAGGATGACGATGACAAGGGTGACCCTACCGTCAGCAAGGGCGAGGAGCTGTTCACCGGGGT
GGTGCCCATCCTGGTCGAGCTGGACGGCGACGTAAACGGCCACAAGTTCAGCGTGTCCGGCGAGGGCGAG
GGCGATGCCACCTACGGCAAGCTGACCCTGAAGTTCATCTGCACCACCGGCAAGCTGCCCGTGCCCTGGC
CCACCCTCGTGACCACCTTCGGCTACGGCCTGATGTGCTTCGCCCGCTACCCCGACCACATGAAGCAGCA
CGACTTCTTCAAGTCCGCCATGCCCGAAGGCTACGTCCAGGAGCGCACCATCTTCTTCAAGGACGACGGC
AACTACAAGACCCGCGCCGAGGTGAAGTTCGAGGGCGACACCCTGGTGAACCGCATCGAGCTGAAGGGCA
TCGACTTCAAGGAGGACGGCAACATCCTAGGGCACAAGCTGGAGTACAACTACAACAGCCACAACGTTTA
TATCATGGCCGACAAGCAGAAGAACGGCATCAAGGTGAACTTCAAGATCCGCCACAACATCGAGGACGGC
AGCGTGCAGCTCGCCGACCACTACCAGCAGAACACCCCCATCGGCGACGGCCCCGTGCTGCTGCCCGACA
ACCACTACCTGAGCTACCAGTCCAAACTGAGCAAAGACCCCAACGAGAAGCGCGATCACATGGTCCTGCT
GGAGTTCGTGACCGCCGCCGGGATCACTCTCGGCATGGACGAGCTCTACAAGGGTGACCTGGAGCCGAGG
CCCACGGCTCCTAGCTCCGGCGCGCCAGGCCTCGCCGGAGTCGGCGAAACGCCGAGCGCCGCTGCGCTGG
CCGCAGCCAGGGTGGAACTGCCCGGAACCGCTGTGCCCTCGGTGCCGGAGGATGCTGCGCCCGCGAGCCG
GGACGGGGGCGGGGTCCGCGATGAGGGACCAGCCGCCGCCGGTGACGGCCTGGGCAGACCCTTGGGGCCT
ACCCCGAGCCAGAGCCGTTTCCAGGTGGACCTCGTTTCCGAGAACGCAGGGCGGGCTGCTGCTGCGGCGG
CGGCGGCTGCTGCGGCCGCCGCCGCTGCTGGTGCCGGGGCGGGGGCCAAGCAGACTCCTGCCGACGGGGA
AGCCAGCGGCGAGAGCGAGCCAGCTAAAGGCAGCGAGGAAGCCAAAGGCCGCTTCCGCGTTAACTTCGTA
GATCCTGCTGCCAGCTCGTCCGCAGAAGATAGCCTGTCAGATGCCGCCGGGGTCGGAGTCGATGGACCCA
ACGTGAGCTTCCAGAACGGCGGGGACACGGTACTGAGCGAGGGCAGCAGCCTCCATTCCGGTGGCGGCGG
CGGCTCCGGCCACCACCAGCACTACTATTATGATACCCACACCAACACCTACTATCTGCGCACCTTCGGC
CACAACACAATGGACGCGGTACCCAGGATCGACCACTACCGGCACACAGCCGCGCAGCTCGGCGAGAAGC
TGCTCCGGCCTAGCCTGGCCGAGCTGCATGACGAGCTGGAAAAGGAACCTTTTGAGGATGGCTTTGCAAA
TGGGGAAGAAAGCACTCCAACACGTGATGCTGTGGTCACGTACACGGCCGAAAGTAAAGGAGTCGTGAAG
TTTGGCTGGATCAAGGGTGTACTAGTACGTTGTATGTTAAACATTTGGGGTGTGATGCTTTTCATTCGTC
TCTCATGGATTGTGGGACAAGCTGGAATTGGTCTATCAGTCCTTGTAATAATGATGGCTACTGTTGTGAC
AACTATCACAGGATTGTCCACTAGCGCCATCGCAACTAATGGATTTGTAAGGGGAGGCGGCGCATATTAT
TTAATATCTAGAAGTCTAGGGCCTGAATTTGGTGGTGCCATTGGTCTAATCTTCGCCTTTGCCAACGCTG
TTGCTGTTGCTATGTATGTGGTTGGATTTGCAGAAACCGTGGTGGAGTTGCTGAAAGAACATTCCATTCT
TATGATAGATGAAATCAATGACATCCGGATTATTGGAGCCATTACAGTCGTGATTCTTTTAGGTATCTCA
GTAGCCGGTATGGAGTGGGAAGCAAAAGCTCAGATTGTTCTTTTGGTGATCCTACTTCTTGCTATTGGTG
ATTTCGTCATAGGAACATTTATCCCACTCGAGAGCAAGAAGCCAAAAGGGTTTTTTGGCTATAAATCTGA
AATCTTTAATGAGAACTTTGGCCCCGATTTTCGAGAAGAAGAAACTTTCTTTTCTGTATTTGCCATCTTT
TTTCCTGCTGCAACTGGAATTCTGGCTGGCGCAAATATCTCAGGTGATCTTGCAGATCCTCAGTCAGCCA
TACCCAAAGGAACACTCCTAGCCATTTTAATTACTACATTGGTTTATGTAGGAATTGCCGTGTCTGTAGG
TTCTTGTGTCGTACGCGATGCCACTGGTAATGTTAATGACACTATCGTAACAGAGCTAACAAACTGTACT
AGCGCAGCCTGCAAATTAAACTTTGATTTTTCATCTTGTGAATCCAGTCCTTGTAGCTACGGCCTAATGA
ACAACTTTCAGGTAATGAGTATGGTGTCAGGATTTACACCACTAATTTCCGCGGGCATATTCTCTGCCAC
TCTTTCTAGCGCATTAGCATCCCTAGTGAGTGCTCCCAAGATATTTCAGGCCCTATGTAAAGACAACATC
TACCCCGCTTTCCAGATGTTTGCTAAAGGTTATGGGAAAAATAATGAGCCATTACGTGGCTACATCTTAA
CATTCTTAATTGCACTTGGATTCATCTTAATTGCCGAACTGAATGTTATTGCACCAATTATCTCAAACTT
CTTCCTTGCCAGCTATGCCCTCATCAATTTTTCAGTATTCCATGCTTCACTGGCAAAAAGCCCAGGATGG
CGACCGGCATTTAAATACTACAATATGTGGATCTCATGTCTTGGAGCAATTCTTTCTGTGATAGTAATGT
TCGTCATTAACTGGTGGGCTGCTTTGCTAACCTACGTGATAGTCCTTGGTCTCTATATTTATGTTACCTA
CAAAAAACCCGATGTGAATTGGGGATCCTCTACACAAGCCCTGACTTACCTCAATGCCCTGCAACATAGT
ATTAGGCTTTCTGGCGTGGAGGACCATGTGAAAAACTTTAGGCCACAGTGTCTTGTTATGACAGGAGCGC
CAAACTCACGGCCGGCCTTACTTCATCTTGTTCACGATTTCACAAAAAATGTTGGTTTGATGATCTGTGG
ACACGTACACATGGGACCACGCAGACAAGCCATGAAAGAAATGTCCATCGACCAAGCCAAATATCAGCGC
TGGCTTATTAAGAACAAAATGAAGGCTTTTTATGCACCAGTACATGCAGATGACCTCAGAGAAGGGGCCC
AATACTTGATGCAGGCTGCTGGCCTGGGCCGTATGAAGCCAAACACACTAGTCCTTGGATTTAAGAAAGA
TTGGTTGCAAGCAGATATGAGGGATGTGGATATGTACATAAACTTATTTCACGATGCTTTTGACATACAA
TATGGCGTAGTGGTTATTCGCCTAAAAGAAGGTCTGGATATTAGTCACCTGCAGGGACAAGAAGAATTAT
TGTCATCACAAGAGAAATCTCCTGGCACCAAGGATGTCGTAGTAAGTGTGGAATATAGTAAAAAGTCCGA
TTTAGATACTTCGAAACCCCTCAGTGAAAAACCAATTACCCATAAAGTCGAGGAAGAAGATGGCAAGACT
GCAACTCAACCACTGTTGAAAAAAGAATCCAAAGGCCCTATTGTGCCTTTGAATGTAGCTGACCAAAAGC
TTCTTGAAGCTAGTACACAGTTTCAGAAAAAACAAGGAAAGAATACTATTGATGTCTGGTGGCTTTTTGA
TGACGGAGGTCTGACCTTATTGATACCTTACCTTCTGACGACCAAGAAAAAATGGAAAGACTGTAAGATC
AGAGTATTCATTGGTGGAAAGATAAACAGAATAGACCATGACCGGAGAGCGATGGCTACTTTACTGAGCA
AGTTCAGAATCGATTTTTCTGACATCATGGTTCTAGGAGACATCAATACCAAACCAAAGAAAGAAAACAT
TATAGCTTTCGAGGAAATCATTGAGCCATACAGACTTCACGAAGATGATAAAGAGCAAGATATCGCAGAT
AAAATGAAAGAAGATGAACCCTGGCGAATAACAGATAATGAATTGGAGCTGTATAAGACCAAGACATACC
GGCAGATCAGGTTAAATGAGTTATTAAAGGAACATTCAAGCACAGCTAACATTATTGTGATGAGTTTACC
GGTCGCACGAAAGGGTGCCGTTTCTAGTGCTCTCTACATGGCATGGTTAGAAGCACTATCTAAGGATCTA
CCACCAATCCTACTAGTTCGTGGGAATCATCAGAGTGTCCTTACCTTCTATTCATAATTAATTAAGTTTA
AACCCGCTGATCAGCCTCGACTGTGCCTTCTAGTTGCCAGCCATCTGTTGTTTGCCCCTCCCCCGTGCCT
TCCTTGACCCTGGAAGGTGCCACTCCCACTGTCCTTTCCTAATAAAATGAGGAAATTGCATCGCATTGTC
TGAGTAGGTGTCATTCTATTCTGGGGGGTGGGGTGGGGCAGGACAGCAAGGGGGAGGATTGGGAAGACAA
TAGCAGGCATGCTGGGGATGCGGTGGGCTCTATGGCTTCTGAGGCGGAAAGAACCAGCTGGGGCTCTAGG
GGGTATCCCC
[124 nt withheld, positions 4771-4894]
C
[91 nt withheld, positions 4896-4986]
A
[49 nt withheld, positions 4988-5036]
CCTTTGACGTTGGAGTCCACGTTCTTT
[37 nt withheld, positions 5064-5100]
ACCCTATCTCGGTCTATTCTTTTGATTTATAAGGGATTTTGCCGATTTCGGCCTATTGGTTAAAAAATGA
GCTGATTTAACAAAAATTTAACGCGAATTAATTCTGTGGAATGTGTGTCAGTTAGGGTGTGGAAAGTCCC
CAGGCTCCCCAGCAGGCAGAAGTATGCAAAGCATGCATCTCAATTAGTCAGCAACCAGGTGTGGAAAGTC
CCCAGGCTCCCCAGCAGGCAGAAGTATGCAAAGCATGCATCTCAATTAGTCAGCAACCATAGTCCCGCCC
CTAACTCCGCCCATCCCGCCCCTAACTCCGCCCAGTTCCGCCCATTCTCCGCCCCATGGCTGACTAATTT
TTTTTATTTATGCAGAGGCCGAGGCCGCCTCTGCCTCTGAGCTATTCCAGAAGTAGTGAGGAGGCTTTTT
TGGAGGCCTAGGCTTTTGCAAAAAGCTCCCGGGAGCTTGTATATCCATTTTCGGATCTGATCAAGAGACA
GGATGAGGATCGTTTCGCATGATTGAACAAGATGGATTGCACGCAGGTTCTCCGGCCGCTTGGGTGGAGA
GGCTATTCGGCTATGACTGGGCACAACAGACAATCGGCTGCTCTGATGCCGCCGTGTTCCGGCTGTCAGC
GCAGGGGCGCCCGGTTCTTTTTGTCAAGACCGACCTGTCCGGTGCCCTGAATGAACTGCAGGACGAGGCA
GCGCGGCTATCGTGGCTGGCCACGACGGGCGTTCCTTGCGCAGCTGTGCTCGACGTTGTCACTGAAGCGG
GAAGGGACTGGCTGCTATTGGGCGAAGTGCCGGGGCAGGATCTCCTGTCATCTCACCTTGCTCCTGCCGA
GAAAGTATCCATCATGGCTGATGCAATGCGGCGGCTGCATACGCTTGATCCGGCTACCTGCCCATTCGAC
CACCAAGCGAAACATCGCATCGAGCGAGCACGTACTCGGATGGAAGCCGGTCTTGTCGATCAGGATGATC
TGGACGAAGAGCATCAGGGGCTCGCGCCAGCCGAACTGTTCGCCAGGCTCAAGGCGCGCATGCCCGACGG
CGAGGATCTCGTCGTGACCCATGGCGATGCCTGCTTGCCGAATATCATGGTGGAAAATGGCCGCTTTTCT
GGATTCATCGACTGTGGCCGGCTGGGTGTGGCGGACCGCTATCAGGACATAGCGTTGGCTACCCGTGATA
TTGCTGAAGAGCTTGGCGGCGAATGGGCTGACCGCTTCCTCGTGCTTTACGGTATCGCCGCTCCCGATTC
GCAGCGCATCGCCTTCTATCGCCTTCTTGACGAGTTCTTCTGAGCGGGACTCTGGGGTTCGAAATGACCG
ACCAAGCGACGCCCAACCTGCCATCACGAGATTTCGATTCCACCGCCGCCTTCTATGAAAGGTTGGGCTT
CGGAATCGTTTTCCGGGACGCCGGCTGGATGATCCTCCAGCGCGGGGATCTCATGCTGGAGTTCTTCGCC
CACCCCAACTTGTTTATTGCAGCTTATAATGGTTACAAATAAAGCAATAGCATCACAAATTTCACAAATA
AAGCATTTTTTTCACTGCATTCTAGTTGTGGTTTGTCCAAACTCATCAATGTATCTTATCATGTCTGTAT
ACCGTCGACCTCTAGCTAGAGCTTGGCGTAATCATGGTCATAGCTGTTTCCTGTGTGAAATTGTTATCCG
CTCACAATTCCACACAACATACGAGCCGGAAGCATAAAGTGTAAAGCCTGGGGTGCCTAATGAGTGAGCT
AACTCACATTAATTGCGTTGCGCTCACTGCCCGCTTTCCAGTCGGGAAACCTGTCGTGCCAGCTGCATTA
ATGAATCGGCCAACGCGCGGGGAGAGGCGGTTTGCGTATTGGGCGCTCTTCCGCTTCCTCGCTCACTGAC
TCGCTGCGCTCGGTCGTTCGGCTGCGGCGAGCGGTATCAGCTCACTCAAAGGCGGTAATACGGTTATCCA
CAGAATCAGGGGATAACGCAGGAAAGAACATGTGAGCAAAAGGCCAGCAAAAGGCCAGGAACCGTAAAAA
GGCCGCGTTGCTGGCGTTTTTCCATAGGCTCCGCCCCCCTGACGAGCATCACAAAAATCGACGCTCAAGT
CAGAGGTGGCGAAACCCGACAGGACTATAAAGATACCAGGCGTTTCCCCCTGGAAGCTCCCTCGTGCGCT
CTCCTGTTCCGACCCTGCCGCTTACCGGATACCTGTCCGCCTTTCTCCCTTCGGGAAGCGTGGCGCTTTC
TCATAGCTCACGCTGTAGGTATCTCAGTTCGGTGTAGGTCGTTCGCTCCAAGCTGGGCTGTGTGCACGAA
CCCCCCGTTCAGCCCGACCGCTGCGCCTTATCCGGTAACTATCGTCTTGAGTCCAACCCGGTAAGACACG
ACTTATCGCCACTGGCAGCAGCCACTGGTAACAGGATTAGCAGAGCGAGGTATGTAGGCGGTGCTACAGA
GTTCTTGAAGTGGTGGCCTAACTACGGCTACACTAGAAGAACAGTATTTGGTATCTGCGCTCTGCTGAAG
CCAGTTACCTTCGGAAAAAGAGTTGGTAGCTCTTGATCCGGCAAACAAACCACCGCTGGTAGCGGTTTTT
TTGTTTGCAAGCAGCAGATTACGCGCAGAAAAAAAGGATCTCAAGAAGATCCTTTGATCTTTTCTACGGG
GTCTGACGCTCAGTGGAACGAAAACTCACGTTAAGGGATTTTGGTCATGAGATTATCAAAAAGGATCTTC
ACCTAGATCCTTTTAAATTAAAAATGAAGTTTTAAATCAATCTAAAGTATATATGAGTAAACTTGGTCTG
ACAGTTACCAATGCTTAATCAGTGAGGCACCTATCTCAGCGATCTGTCTATTTCGTTCATCCATAGTTGC
CTGACTCCCCGTCGTGTAGATAACTACGATACGGGAGGGCTTACCATCTGGCCCCAGTGCTGCAATGATA
CCGCGAGACCCACGCTCACCGGCTCCAGATTTATCAGCAATAAACCAGCCAGCCGGAAGGGCCGAGCGCA
GAAGTGGTCCTGCAACTTTATCCGCCTCCATCCAGTCTATTAATTGTTGCCGGGAAGCTAGAGTAAGTAG
TTCGCCAGTTAATAGTTTGCGCAACGTTGTTGCCATTGCTACAGGCATCGTGGTGTCACGCTCGTCGTTT
GGTATGGCTTCATTCAGCTCCGGTTCCCAACGATCAAGGCGAGTTACATGATCCCCCATGTTGTGCAAAA
AAGCGGTTAGCTCCTTCGGTCCTCCGATCGTTGTCAGAAGTAAGTTGGCCGCAGTGTTATCACTCATGGT
TATGGCAGCACTGCATAATTCTCTTACTGTCATGCCATCCGTAAGATGCTTTTCTGTGACTGGTGAGTAC
TCAACCAAGTCATTCTGAGAATAGTGTATGCGGCGACCGAGTTGCTCTTGCCCGGCGTCAATACGGGATA
ATACCGCGCCACATAGCAGAACTTTAAAAGTGCTCATCATTGGAAAACGTTCTTCGGGGCGAAAACTCTC
AAGGATCTTACCGCTGTTGAGATCCAGTTCGATGTAACCCACTCGTGCACCCAACTGATCTTCAGCATCT
TTTACTTTCACCAGCGTTTCTGGGTGAGCAAAAACAGGAAGGCAAAATGCCGCAAAAAAGGGAATAAGGG
CGACACGGAAATGTTGAATACTCATACTCTTCCTTTTTCAATATTATTGAAGCATTTATCAGGGTTATTG
TCTCATGAGCGGATACATATTTGAATGTATTTAGAAAAATAAACAAATAGGGGTTCCGCGCACATTTCCC
CGAAAAGTGCCACCTGACGTCGACGGATCGGGAGATCTCCCGATCCCCTATGGTGCACTCTCAGTACAAT
CTGCTCTGATGCCGCATAGTTAAGCCAGTATCTGCTCCCTGCTTGTGTGTTGGAGGTCGCTGAGTAGTGC
GCGAGCAAAATTTAAGCTACAACAAGGCAAGGCTTGACCGACAATTGCATGAAGAATCTGCTTAGGGTTA
GGCGTTTTGCGCTGCTTCGCGATGTACGGGCCAGATATACGCGTTGACATTGATTATTGACTAGTTATTA
ATAGTAATCAATTACGGGGTCATTAGTTCATAGCCCATATATGGAGTTCCGCGTTACATAACTTACGGTA
AATGGCCCGCCTGGCTGACCGCCCAACGACCCCCGCCCATTGACGTCAATAATGACGTATGTTCCCATAG
TAACGCCAATAGGGACTTTCCATTGACGTCAATGGGTGGAGTATTTACGGTAAACTGCCCACTTGGCAGT
ACATCAAGTGTATCATATGCCAAGTACGCCCCCTATTGACGTCAATGACGGTAAATGGCCCGCCTGGCAT
TATGCCCAGTACATGACCTTATGGGACTTTCCTACTTGGCAGTACATCTACGTATTAGTCATCGCTATTA
CCATGGTGATGCGGTTTTGGCAGTACATCAATGGGCGTGGATAGCGGTTTGACTCACGGGGATTTCCAAG
TCTCCACCCCATTGACGTCAATGGGAGTTTGTTTTGGCACCAAAATCAACGGGACTTTCCAAAATGTCGT
AACAACTCCGCCCCATTGACGCAAATGGGCGGTAGGCGTGTACGGTGGGAGGTCTATATAAGCAGAGCTC
TCTGGCTAACTAGAGAACCCACTGCTTACTGGCTTATCGAAATTAATACGACTCACTATAGGGAGACCCA
AGCTG
Features (pLannotate 1.2.2; 22 found; start..end, strand, type, name):
     31..96      +  CDS            3xFLAG: three tandem FLAG® epitope tags, followed by an enterokinase cleavage site
    109..822     +  CDS            mCitrine: mCitrine is a basic (constitutively fluorescent) yellow fluorescent protein published in 2001, derived from Aequorea victoria.
    829..4464    +  CDS            SLC12A2: S12A2_HUMAN - Also known as NKCC1. Experimental evidence at protein level: Swiss-Prot protein existence level 1. Cation-chloride cotransporter which mediates the electroneutral transport of chloride, potassium and/or sodium ions across the membrane. Plays a vital role in the regulation of ionic balance and cell volume. From Homo sapiens (Human).
   4501..4725    +  polyA_signal   bGH poly(A) signal: bovine growth hormone polyadenylation signal
   4729..4750    +  promoter       SV40 promoter (fragment): SV40 enhancer and early promoter
   4771..5199    +  rep_origin     f1 ori (sequence partly withheld): f1 bacteriophage origin of replication; arrow indicates direction of (+) strand synthesis
   5213..5542    +  promoter       SV40 promoter: SV40 enhancer and early promoter
   5609..6400    +  CDS            neo: KKA2_KLEPN - Also known as kan, nptII. Experimental evidence at protein level: Swiss-Prot protein existence level 1. Resistance to kanamycin, neomycin, paromomycin, ribostamycin, butirosin and gentamicin B. From Klebsiella pneumoniae.
   6424..6582    +  CDS            ble (fragment): BLE_KLEPN - Experimental evidence at protein level: Swiss-Prot protein existence level 1. Binding protein with a strong affinity to the bleomycin family of antibiotics. Binds to CL990; an antimitotic-antibiotic compound. From Klebsiella pneumoniae.
   6577..6698    +  polyA_signal   SV40 poly(A) signal: SV40 polyadenylation signal
   6771..6787    -  protein_bind   lac operator: The lac repressor binds to the lac operator to inhibit transcription in E. coli. This inhibition can be relieved by adding lactose or isopropyl-β-D-thiogalactopyranoside (IPTG). lac repressor encoded by lacI
   6795..6825    -  promoter       lac promoter: promoter for the E. coli lac operon
   6840..6861    -  protein_bind   CAP binding site: CAP binding activates transcription in the presence of cAMP. E. coli catabolite activator protein
   6874..6966    -  CDS            lacI (fragment): lac repressor; lacI; The lac repressor binds to the lac operator to inhibit transcription in E. coli. This inhibition can be relieved by adding lactose or isopropyl-β-D-thiogalactopyranoside (IPTG).
   7149..7734    -  rep_origin     ori: high-copy-number ColE1/pMB1/pBR322/pUC origin of replication
   7905..8765    -  CDS            AmpR: β-lactamase; bla; confers resistance to ampicillin, carbenicillin, and related antibiotics
   8766..8870    -  promoter       AmpR promoter: bla
   8929..8981    -  misc_feature   bom (fragment): basis of mobility region from pBR322
   9136..9515    +  enhancer       CMV enhancer: human cytomegalovirus immediate early enhancer
   9516..9719    +  promoter       CMV promoter: human cytomegalovirus (CMV) immediate early promoter
   9715..9748    +  LTR            5' LTR (truncated) (fragment): truncated 5' long terminal repeat (LTR) from HIV-1
   9764..9782    +  promoter       T7 promoter: promoter for bacteriophage T7 RNA polymerase
