[The description below was written by a language model from this plasmid's Addgene catalogue record and pLannotate feature annotations shown in this document.]
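Description:
pcDNA3.1 Flag YFP hNKCC1 L717C C723S C724V (NT531) is a mammalian expression plasmid built on the pcDNA3.1 neo backbone. It is maintained in E. coli through a high-copy ColE1/pUC-type origin with ampicillin selection from the β-lactamase gene, and it also carries an f1 origin. For selection in mammalian cells, an SV40 early promoter drives a neomycin phosphotransferase gene terminated by an SV40 polyadenylation signal, allowing stable lines to be selected with G418. Several short annotations (fragments of ble, lacI and bom, the lac promoter/operator region, and a small hit to an HIV-1 LTR next to the CMV promoter) appear to be backbone remnants or sequence-similarity matches rather than functional parts of the design.

The payload is a single fusion open reading frame placed between the NheI and PmeI sites. It is transcribed from the CMV immediate-early enhancer/promoter and terminated by the bovine growth hormone polyadenylation signal. A T7 promoter lies just upstream of the coding region. The reading frame begins with a 3xFLAG epitope, which includes an enterokinase cleavage site, and continues with a yellow fluorescent protein that the feature table identifies as mCitrine. The human Na-K-Cl cotransporter NKCC1 (SLC12A2) follows. The cDNA is synthetic, designed to contain convenient restriction sites, and this version was derived from the corresponding wild-type construct (NT17) by introducing the substitutions L717C, C723S and C724V.

The N-terminal tags allow immunodetection or affinity capture through FLAG and fluorescence visualisation of the transporter in transfected cells. The record gives expression of this mutant in mammalian cells as the purpose, but it does not state the experimental reason for these particular cysteine changes.
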