Addgene plasmid #50896: pcDNA3.1 Flag YFP hNKCC1 L717C C723S C724V (NT531)
Purpose: Expresses human NKCC1 L717C C723S C724V mutant with an N-terminal 3xFLAG-YFP tag in mammalian cells. cDNA is synthetic, containing convenient restriction sites.
Depositing lab: Biff Forbush. Depositing organization: Yale University.
Backbone
  Vector backbone: pcDNA 3.1 neo
  Backbone manufacturer: Life Technologies
  Backbone size w/o insert (bp): 5316
  Vector type: Mammalian Expression
  Selectable markers: Neomycin (select with G418)
Growth in bacteria
  Bacterial resistance: Ampicillin, 100 μg/mL
  Growth temperature: 37°C
  Growth strain: DH5alpha
  Copy number: High Copy
Gene/Insert
  Gene/Insert name: human NKCC1 (synthetic) (alt names: Slc12A2 (synthetic); Na-K-Cl cotransporter)
  Species: H. sapiens (human), Synthetic
  Insert size (bp): 4479
  Mutation: L717C C723S C724V in hNKCC1 in NT17
  Entrez Gene: SLC12A2 (a.k.a. BSC, BSC-2, BSC2, CCC1, KILQS, NKCC1, PPP1R141)
  Promoter: CMV
  Tag / fusion protein: 3x Flag (N terminal on insert); YFP (N terminal on insert)
  Cloning method: Restriction Enzyme; 5′ cloning site NheI (not destroyed); 3′ cloning site PmeI (not destroyed)
  Sequencing primers: 5′ CMV-F; 3′ BGH-rev
Terms and licenses: Academic/Nonprofit Terms; Industry Terms: Not Available to Industry
Depositor comments: Plasmid constructed from pcDNA3.1 Flag YFP hNKCC1 WT (NT17). See Addgene plasmid# 49085 (http://www.addgene.org/49085/) for plasmid map of wild-type construct.
How to cite: pcDNA3.1 Flag YFP hNKCC1 L717C C723S C724V (NT531) was a gift from Biff Forbush (Addgene plasmid # 50896 ; http://n2t.net/addgene:50896 ; RRID:Addgene_50896)
