>Addgene plasmid #50896 | pcDNA3.1 Flag YFP hNKCC1 L717C C723S C724V (NT531) | addgene partial sequence | sequence record 78995 | hNKCC1-int-R 5'-ATATTTGGCTTGGTCGATGG-3'
CGTGTCCACAGATCATCAAACCAACATTTTTTGTGAAATCGTGAACAAGATGAAGTAAGGCCGGCCGTGA
GTTTGGCGCTCCTGTCATAACAAGACACTGTGGCCTAAAGTTTTTCACATGGTCCTCCACGCCAGAAAGC
CTAATACTATGTTGCAGGGCATTGAGGTAAGTCAGGGCTTGTGTAGAGGATCCCCAATTCACATCGGGTT
TTTTGTAGGTAACATAAATATAGAGACCAAGGACTATCACGTAGGTTAGCAAAGCAGCCCACCAGTTAAT
GACGAACATTACTATCACAGAAAGAATTGCTCCAAGACATGAGATCCACATATTGTAGTATTTAAATGCC
GGTCGCCATCCTGGGCTTTTTGCCAGTGAAGCATGGAATACTGAAAAATTGATGAGGGCATAGCTGGCAA
GGAAGAAGTTTGAGATAATTGGTGCAATAACATTCAGTTCGGCAATTAAGATGAATCCAAGTGCAATTAA
GAATGTTAAGATGTAGCCACGTAATGGCTCATTATTTTTCCCATAACCTTTAGCAAACATCTGGAAAGCG
GGGTAGATGTTGTCTTTACATAGGGCCTGAAATATCTTGGGAGCACTCACTAGGGATGCTAATGCGCTAG
AAAGAGTGGCAGAGAATATGCCCGCGGAAATTAGTGGTGTAAATCCTGACACCATACTCATTACCTGAAA
GTTGTTCATTAGGCCGTAGCTACAAGGACTGGATTCACAAGATGAAAAATCAAAGTTTAATTTGCAGGCT
GCGCTAGTACAGTTTGTTAGCTCTGTTACGATAGTGTCATTAACATTACCAGTGGCATCGCGTACGACAC
AAGAACCTACAGACACGGCAATTCCTACATAAACCAATGTAGTAATTAAA
