>Addgene plasmid #50896 | pcDNA3.1 Flag YFP hNKCC1 L717C C723S C724V (NT531) | addgene partial sequence | sequence record 79702 | CMV-F (5'-CGCAAATGGGCGGTAGGCGTG-3')
CTATATAAGCAGAGCTCTCTGGCTAACTAGAGAACCCACTGCTTACTGGCTTATCGAAATTAATACGACT
CACTATAGGGAGACCCAAGCTGGCTAGCCCGGGCACGGCCGCCACCATGGGAGACTACAAAGACCATGAC
GGTGATTATAAAGATCACGACATCGACTACAAGGATGACGATGACAAGGGTGACCCTACCGTCAGCAAGG
GCGAGGAGCTGTTCACCGGGGTGGTGCCCATCCTGGTCGAGCTGGACGGCGACGTAAACGGCCACAAGTT
CAGCGTGTCCGGCGAGGGCGAGGGCGATGCCACCTACGGCAAGCTGACCCTGAAGTTCATCTGCACCACC
GGCAAGCTGCCCGTGCCCTGGCCCACCCTCGTGACCACCTTCGGCTACGGCCTGATGTGCTTCGCCCGCT
ACCCCGACCACATGAAGCAGCACGACTTCTTCAAGTCCGCCATGCCCGAAGGCTACGTCCAGGAGCGCAC
CATCTTCTTCAAGGACGACGGCAACTACAAGACCCGCGCCGAGGTGAAGTTCGAGGGCGACACCCTGGTG
AACCGCATCGAGCTGAAGGGCATCGACTTCAAGGAGGACGGCAACATCCTAGGGCACAAGCTGGAGTACA
ACTACAACAGCCACAACGTTTATATCATGGCCGACAAGCAGAAGAACGGCATCAAGGTGAACTTCAAGAT
CCGCCACAACATCGAGGACGGCAGCGTGCAGCTCGCCGACCACTACCAGCAGAACACCCCCATCGGCGAC
GGCCCCGTGCTGCTGCCCGACAACCACTACCTGAGCTACCAGTCCAAACTGAGCAAAGACCCCAACGAGA
AGCGCGATCACATGGTCCTGCTGGAGTTCGTGACCGCCGCCGGGATCACTCTCGGCATGGACGAGCTCTA
CAAGGGTGACCTGGAGCCGAGGCCCACGGCTCCTAGCTCCGGCGCGCCAGGCCTCGCCGGAGTCGGCGAA
ACGCCGAGC
